Addgene plasmid #8724: pKT0210
Depositing lab: Kurt Thorn. Depositing organization: Harvard University. Publication: Optimized cassettes for fluorescent protein tagging in Saccharomyces cerevisiae. Sheff MA, Thorn KS. Yeast 2004 Jun;21(8):661-70. 10.1002/yea.1130 PubMed 15197731.
Backbone
  Vector backbone: pFA6a-link
  Backbone size w/o insert (bp): 4738
  Vector type: Yeast Expression
  Selectable markers: S. pombe HIS5
Growth in bacteria
  Bacterial resistance: Ampicillin, 100 μg/mL
  Growth temperature: 37°C
  Growth strain: DH5alpha
  Copy number: Unknown
Gene/Insert
  Gene/Insert name: yECFP A206R (alt names: Codon-optimized GFP variant; pKT210 (pFA6a–link–yEmCFP–SpHIS5))
  Mutation: yEGFP with F64L, S65T, Y66W, N146I, M153T, V163A, A206R
  Tag / fusion protein: Codon optimized linker (N terminal on backbone)
  Cloning method: Restriction Enzyme; 5′ cloning site PacI (not destroyed); 3′ cloning site AscI (not destroyed)
  Sequencing primers: 5′ SP6
Terms and licenses: Academic/Nonprofit Terms; Industry Terms: Not Available to Industry
Depositor comments: Full name of this plasmid is pFA6a-link-yECFPA206R-SpHIS5. yECFP A206R is created by mutagenesis from a codon-optimized green fluorescent protein - yEGFP1 (Cormack et al. 1997). This yEGFP variant is cloned into pDH5, replacing YFP. An codon-optimized linker was added into the yEGFP variant to improve expression level. The selectable marker, Sz. pombe HIS5 (SpHIS5), complements S. cerevisiae HIS3. The yEmCFP and yEmCitrine proteins contain the A206R mutation to block the weak dimerization of the parent GFP (see Zacharias et al., Science 2002 296: 913-916). The yeast GFP used to create this plasmid contained a point mutation M233I that is present in all GFP variants derived from this original yEGFP. The mutation had no effect on fluorescence (see associated publication for more details).
How to cite: pKT0210 was a gift from Kurt Thorn (Addgene plasmid # 8724 ; http://n2t.net/addgene:8724 ; RRID:Addgene_8724)
