[The description below was written by a language model from this plasmid's Addgene catalogue record and pLannotate feature annotations shown in this document.]
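Description:
pKT0210, whose full name is pFA6a-link-yECFPA206R-SpHIS5 (also written pFA6a-link-yEmCFP-SpHIS5), is a yeast fluorescent-protein tagging cassette plasmid built on the pFA6a-link backbone. The full depositor sequence is 4,738 nt. It is propagated in E. coli through a high-copy ColE1/pUC-type origin and an ampicillin resistance gene (β-lactamase with its own promoter). No yeast replication origin is annotated. This fits the role of the pFA6a series as templates for amplifying tagging modules that are integrated into the S. cerevisiae genome, rather than as episomal expression vectors. SP6 and T7 promoters flank the cassette region, and short lacI, rop and bom fragments are backbone remnants.

The payload is a monomeric cyan variant of the codon-optimized yeast GFP (yEGFP1), which the annotation software labels generically as yeGFP. It carries F64L, S65T, Y66W, N146I, M153T and V163A, plus A206R, which blocks the weak dimerization of the parent GFP. The depositor also notes an M233I change inherited from the original yEGFP that has no effect on fluorescence. The coding sequence sits between retained PacI and AscI sites and is preceded by a codon-optimized linker on the backbone, added to improve expression. No promoter for the fluorescent protein is annotated, so expression would depend on in-frame fusion to a target gene. The S. cerevisiae ADH1 terminator follows the reading frame. Downstream is the selectable marker, S. pombe his5 driven by the Ashbya gossypii TEF promoter and terminator, which complements S. cerevisiae HIS3 for histidine prototrophy selection. According to the associated publication title, the plasmid belongs to a set of optimized cassettes for fluorescent protein tagging in S. cerevisiae.
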