Features (pLannotate 1.2.2; 13 found; start..end, strand, type, name):
     19..206     +  terminator     ADH1 terminator: S. cerevisiae ADH1; transcription terminator for the S. cerevisiae alcohol dehydrogenase 1 (ADH1) gene
    281..624     +  promoter       TEF promoter: Ashbya gossypii TEF promoter
    625..1278    +  CDS            S. pombe his5: imidazoleglycerol-phosphate dehydratase, required for histidine biosynthesis; Schizosaccharomyces pombe his5; yeast auxotrophic marker; corresponds to S. cerevisiae HIS3
   1284..1481    +  terminator     TEF terminator: Ashbya gossypii TEF terminator
   1586..1604    -  promoter       T7 promoter: promoter for bacteriophage T7 RNA polymerase
   1626..1679    -  CDS            lacI (fragment): lac repressor; lacI; The lac repressor binds to the lac operator to inhibit transcription in E. coli. This inhibition can be relieved by adding lactose or isopropyl-β-D-thiogalactopyranoside (IPTG).
   1862..2450    -  rep_origin     ori: high-copy-number ColE1/pMB1/pBR322/pUC origin of replication
   2621..3481    -  CDS            AmpR: β-lactamase; bla; confers resistance to ampicillin, carbenicillin, and related antibiotics
   3482..3586    -  promoter       AmpR promoter: bla
   3681..3716    +  CDS            rop (fragment): Rop protein, which maintains plasmids at low copy number; rop
   3818..3869    +  misc_feature   bom (fragment): basis of mobility region from pBR322
   3932..3950    +  promoter       SP6 promoter: promoter for bacteriophage SP6 RNA polymerase
   4020..4736    +  CDS            yeGFP: yeast-enhanced green fluorescent protein codons optimized for translation in S. cerevisiae and C. albicans
>Addgene plasmid #8724 | pKT0210 | depositor full sequence | sequence record 6736 | Author sequence
CGCGCCACTTCTAAATAAGCGAATTTCTTATGATTTATGATTTTTATTATTAAATAAGTTATAAAAAAAA
TAAGTGTATACAAATTTTAAAGTGACTCTTAGGTTTTAAAACGAAAATTCTTATTCTTGAGTAACTCTTT
CCTGTAGGTCAGGTTGCTTTCTCAGGTATAGTATGAGGTCGCTCTTATTGACCACACCTCTACCGGCAGA
TCCGCTAGGGATAACAGGGTAATATAGATCTGTTTAGCTTGCCTCGTCCCCGCCGGGTCACCCGGCCAGC
GACATGGAGGCCCAGAATACCCTCCTTGACAGTCTTGACGTGCGCAGCTCAGGGGCATGATGTGACTGTC
GCCCGTACATTTAGCCCATACATCCCCATGTATAATCATTTGCATCCATACATTTTGATGGCCGCACGGC
GCGAAGCAAAAATTACGGCTCCTCGCTGCAGACCTGCGAGCAGGGAAACGCTCCCCTCACAGACGCGTTG
AATTGTCCCCACGCCGCGCCCCTGTAGAGAAATATAAAAGGTTAGGATTTGCCACTGAGGTTCTTCTTTC
ATATACTTCCTTTTAAAATCTTGCTAGGATACAGTTCTCACATCACATCCGAACATAAACAACCATGGGT
AGGAGGGCTTTTGTAGAAAGAAATACGAACGAAACGAAAATCAGCGTTGCCATCGCTTTGGACAAAGCTC
CCTTACCTGAAGAGTCGAATTTTATTGATGAACTTATAACTTCCAAGCATGCAAACCAAAAGGGAGAACA
AGTAATCCAAGTAGACACGGGAATTGGATTCTTGGATCACATGTATCATGCACTGGCTAAACATGCAGGC
TGGAGCTTACGACTTTACTCAAGAGGTGATTTAATCATCGATGATCATCACACTGCAGAAGATACTGCTA
TTGCACTTGGTATTGCATTCAAGCAGGCTATGGGTAACTTTGCCGGCGTTAAAAGATTTGGACATGCTTA
TTGTCCACTTGACGAAGCTCTTTCTAGAAGCGTAGTTGACTTGTCGGGACGGCCCTATGCTGTTATCGAT
TTGGGATTAAAGCGTGAAAAGGTTGGGGAATTGTCCTGTGAAATGATCCCTCACTTACTATATTCCTTTT
CGGTAGCAGCTGGAATTACTTTGCATGTTACCTGCTTATATGGTAGTAATGACCATCATCGTGCTGAAAG
CGCTTTTAAATCTCTGGCTGTTGCCATGCGCGCGGCTACTAGTCTTACTGGAAGTTCTGAAGTCCCAAGC
ACGAAGGGAGTGTTGTAAAGAGTACTGACAATAAAAAGATTCTTGTTTTCAAGAACTTGTCATTTGTATA
GTTTTTTTATATTGTAGTTGTTCTATTTTAATCAAATGTTAGCGTGATTTATATTTTTTTTCGCCTCGAC
ATCATCTGCCCAGATGCGAAGTTAAGTGCGCAGAAAGTAATATCATGCGTCAATCGTATGTGAATGCTGG
TCGCTATACTGCTGTCGATTCGATACTAACGCCGCCATCCAGTTTAAACGAGCTCGAATTCATCGATGAT
ATCAGATCCACTAGTGGCCTATGCGGCCGCGGATCTGCCGGTCTCCCTATAGTGAGTCGTATTAATTTCG
ATAAGCCAGGTTAACCTGCATTAATGAATCGGCCAACGCGCGGGGAGAGGCGGTTTGCGTATTGGGCGCT
CTTCCGCTTCCTCGCTCACTGACTCGCTGCGCTCGGTCGTTCGGCTGCGGCGAGCGGTATCAGCTCACTC
AAAGGCGGTAATACGGTTATCCACAGAATCAGGGGATAACGCAGGAAAGAACATGTGAGCAAAAGGCCAG
CAAAAGGCCAGGAACCGTAAAAAGGCCGCGTTGCTGGCGTTTTTCCATAGGCTCCGCCCCCCTGACGAGC
ATCACAAAAATCGACGCTCAAGTCAGAGGTGGCGAAACCCGACAGGACTATAAAGATACCAGGCGTTTCC
CCCTGGAAGCTCCCTCGTGCGCTCTCCTGTTCCGACCCTGCCGCTTACCGGATACCTGTCCGCCTTTCTC
CCTTCGGGAAGCGTGGCGCTTTCTCAATGCTCACGCTGTAGGTATCTCAGTTCGGTGTAGGTCGTTCGCT
CCAAGCTGGGCTGTGTGCACGAACCCCCCGTTCAGCCCGACCGCTGCGCCTTATCCGGTAACTATCGTCT
TGAGTCCAACCCGGTAAGACACGACTTATCGCCACTGGCAGCAGCCACTGGTAACAGGATTAGCAGAGCG
AGGTATGTAGGCGGTGCTACAGAGTTCTTGAAGTGGTGGCCTAACTACGGCTACACTAGAAGGACAGTAT
TTGGTATCTGCGCTCTGCTGAAGCCAGTTACCTTCGGAAAAAGAGTTGGTAGCTCTTGATCCGGCAAACA
AACCACCGCTGGTAGCGGTGGTTTTTTTGTTTGCAAGCAGCAGATTACGCGCAGAAAAAAAGGATCTCAA
GAAGATCCTTTGATCTTTTCTACGGGGTCTGACGCTCAGTGGAACGAAAACTCACGTTAAGGGATTTTGG
TCATGAGATTATCAAAAAGGATCTTCACCTAGATCCTTTTAAATTAAAAATGAAGTTTTAAATCAATCTA
AAGTATATATGAGTAAACTTGGTCTGACAGTTACCAATGCTTAATCAGTGAGGCACCTATCTCAGCGATC
TGTCTATTTCGTTCATCCATAGTTGCCTGACTCCCCGTCGTGTAGATAACTACGATACGGGAGGGCTTAC
CATCTGGCCCCAGTGCTGCAATGATACCGCGAGACCCACGCTCACCGGCTCCAGATTTATCAGCAATAAA
CCAGCCAGCCGGAAGGGCCGAGCGCAGAAGTGGTCCTGCAACTTTATCCGCCTCCATCCAGTCTATTAAT
TGTTGCCGGGAAGCTAGAGTAAGTAGTTCGCCAGTTAATAGTTTGCGCAACGTTGTTGCCATTGCTACAG
GCATCGTGGTGTCACGCTCGTCGTTTGGTATGGCTTCATTCAGCTCCGGTTCCCAACGATCAAGGCGAGT
TACATGATCCCCCATGTTGTGCAAAAAAGCGGTTAGCTCCTTCGGTCCTCCGATCGTTGTCAGAAGTAAG
TTGGCCGCAGTGTTATCACTCATGGTTATGGCAGCACTGCATAATTCTCTTACTGTCATGCCATCCGTAA
GATGCTTTTCTGTGACTGGTGAGTACTCAACCAAGTCATTCTGAGAATAGTGTATGCGGCGACCGAGTTG
CTCTTGCCCGGCGTCAATACGGGATAATACCGCGCCACATAGCAGAACTTTAAAAGTGCTCATCATTGGA
AAACGTTCTTCGGGGCGAAAACTCTCAAGGATCTTACCGCTGTTGAGATCCAGTTCGATGTAACCCACTC
GTGCACCCAACTGATCTTCAGCATCTTTTACTTTCACCAGCGTTTCTGGGTGAGCAAAAACAGGAAGGCA
AAATGCCGCAAAAAAGGGAATAAGGGCGACACGGAAATGTTGAATACTCATACTCTTCCTTTTTCAATAT
TATTGAAGCATTTATCAGGGTTATTGTCTCATGAGCGGATACATATTTGAATGTATTTAGAAAAATAAAC
AAATAGGGGTTCCGCGCACATTTCCCCGAAAAGTGCCACCTGACGTCTAAGAAACCATTATTATCATGAC
ATTAACCTATAAAAATAGGCGTATCACGAGGCCCTTTCGTCTCGCGCGTTTCGGTGATGACGGTGAAAAC
CTCTGACACATGCAGCTCCCGGAGACGGTCACAGCTTGTCTGTAAGCGGATGCCGGGAGCAGACAAGCCC
GTCAGGGCGCGTCAGCGGGTGTTGGCGGGTGTCGGGGCTGGCTTAACTATGCGGCATCAGAGCAGATTGT
ACTGAGAGTGCACCATATGGACATATTGTCGTTAGAACGCGGCTACAATTAATACATAACCTTATGTATC
ATACACATACGATTTAGGTGACACTATAGAACGCGGCCGCCAGCTGAAGCTTCGTACGCTGCAGGTCGAC
GGATCGGTGACGGTGCTGGTTTAATTAACATGTCTAAAGGTGAAGAATTATTCACTGGTGTTGTCCCAAT
TTTGGTTGAATTAGATGGTGATGTTAATGGTCACAAATTTTCTGTCTCCGGTGAAGGTGAAGGTGATGCT
ACTTACGGTAAATTGACCTTAAAATTTATTTGTACTACTGGTAAATTGCCAGTTCCATGGCCAACCTTAG
TCACTACTTTAACTTGGGGTGTTCAATGTTTTTCTAGATACCCAGATCATATGAAACAACATGACTTTTT
CAAGTCTGCCATGCCAGAAGGTTATGTTCAAGAAAGAACTATTTTTTTCAAAGATGACGGTAACTACAAG
ACCAGAGCTGAAGTCAAGTTTGAAGGTGATACCTTAGTTAATAGAATCGAATTAAAAGGTATTGATTTTA
AAGAAGATGGTAACATTTTAGGTCACAAATTGGAATACATTTATAACTCTCACAATGTTTACATCACTGC
TGACAAACAAAAGAATGGTATCAAAGCTAACTTCAAAATTAGACACAACATTGAAGATGGTTCTGTTCAA
TTAGCTGACCATTATCAACAAAATACTCCAATTGGTGATGGTCCAGTCTTGTTACCAGACAACCATTACT
TATCCACTCAATCTAGATTATCCAAAGATCCAAACGAAAAGAGAGACCACATGGTCTTGTTAGAATTTGT
TACTGCTGCTGGTATTACCCATGGTATGGATGAATTGTACAAATAAGG
