>Addgene plasmid #8724 | pKT0210 | addgene partial sequence | sequence record 17183 | 8724 with SP6
AGCTNCGTACGCTGCAGGTCGACGGATCGGTGACGGTGCTGGTTTAATTAACATGTCTAAAGGTGAAGAA
TTATTCACTGGTGTTGTCCCAATTTTGGTTGAATTAGATGGTGATGTTAATGGTCACAAATTTTCTGTCT
CCGGTGAAGGTGAAGGTGATGCTACTTACGGTAAATTGACCTTAAAATTTATTTGTACTACTGGTAAATT
GCCAGTTCCATGGCCAACCTTAGTCACTACTTTAACTTGGGGTGTTCAATGTTTTTCTAGATACCCAGAT
CATATGAAACAACATGACTTTTTCAAGTCTGCCATGCCAGAAGGTTATGTTCAAGAAAGAACTATTTTTT
TCAAAGATGACGGTAACTACAAGACCAGAGCTGAAGTCAAGTTTGAAGGTGATACCTTAGTTAATAGAAT
CGAATTAAAAGGTATTGATTTTAAAGAAGATGGTAACATTTTAGGTCACAAATTGGAATACATTTATAAC
TCTCACAATGTTTACATCACTGCTGACAAACAAAAGAATGGTATCAAAGCTAACTTCAAAATTAGACACA
ACATTGAAGATGGTTCTGTTCAATTAGCTGACCATTATCAACAAAATACTCCAATTGGTGATGGTCCAGT
CTTGTTACCAGACAACCATTACTTATCCACTCAATCTAGATTATCCAAAGATCCAAACGAAAAGAGAGAC
CACATGGTCTTGTTAGAATTTGTTACTGCTGCTGGGTATTACCCATGGTATTGATGAATTGTACAAATAA
GNNGCGCCCACTTCTTAATTAAGCG
